Addgene plasmid #46022: CMV-mito-CAR-GECO1
Purpose: Carmine intensiometric genetically encoded Ca2+-indicators for optical imaging
Depositing lab: Robert Campbell. Publication: Improved Orange and Red Ca Indicators and Photophysical Considerations for Optogenetic Applications. Wu J, Liu L, Matsuda T, Zhao Y, Rebane A, Drobizhev M, Chang YF, Araki S, Arai Y, March K, Hughes TE, Sagou K, Miyata T, Nagai T, Li WH, Campbell RE. ACS Chem Neurosci. 2013 Mar 19. 10.1021/cn400012b PubMed 23452507.
Backbone
  Vector backbone: pcDNA3.1 (-)
  Backbone manufacturer: Invitrogen
  Backbone size w/o insert (bp): 5600
  Total vector size (bp): 6854
  Vector type: Mammalian Expression
  Selectable markers: Neomycin (select with G418)
Growth in bacteria
  Bacterial resistance: Ampicillin, 100 μg/mL
  Growth temperature: 37°C
  Growth strain: DH10B
  Copy number: Unknown
Gene/Insert
  Gene/Insert name: CAR-GECO1
  Species: Synthetic
  Insert size (bp): 1254
  Mutation: R-GECO1 E163V/I166V/V174T/M176I/F222I/A302P
  GenBank ID: KF186684
  Promoter: CMV
  Tag / fusion protein: a duplex of the mitochondrial targeting signal of cytochrome c oxidase subunit VIII (N terminal on backbone)
  Cloning method: Restriction Enzyme; 5′ cloning site BamHI (not destroyed); 3′ cloning site HindIII (not destroyed)
  Sequencing primers: 5′ TAATACGACTCACTATAGGG; 3′ TAGAAGGCACAGTCGAGG
Terms and licenses: Academic/Nonprofit Terms; Industry Terms: Not Available to Industry
Depositor comments: The vector of the CMV-mito-CAR-GECO1 is based on the mitATeam1.03 pcDNA plasmid reported here: (http://www.pnas.org/content/106/37/15651.abstract)
How to cite: CMV-mito-CAR-GECO1 was a gift from Robert Campbell (Addgene plasmid # 46022 ; http://n2t.net/addgene:46022 ; RRID:Addgene_46022)
