[The description below was written by a language model from this plasmid's Addgene catalogue record.]
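Description:
CMV-mito-CAR-GECO1 is a mammalian expression plasmid built on the pcDNA3.1(-) backbone, with a total size of about 6.9 kb. It is propagated in E. coli under ampicillin selection, and it carries a neomycin resistance marker so that transfected mammalian cells can be selected with G418. According to the depositor's comments, the vector framework derives from a previously reported pcDNA-based plasmid for a mitochondrially targeted ATP sensor (mitATeam1.03), from which the targeting sequence arrangement was evidently inherited. No feature table accompanies the record, so details such as the polyadenylation signal or replication origins are not explicitly listed.

The payload is a synthetic open reading frame of roughly 1.25 kb encoding CAR-GECO1, a carmine-coloured, intensiometric genetically encoded calcium indicator. It is a variant of the red indicator R-GECO1 carrying six substitutions (E163V, I166V, V174T, M176I, F222I and A302P), and it reports Ca2+ through a change in fluorescence intensity rather than a ratiometric shift. The coding sequence was inserted between BamHI and HindIII sites, both of which remain intact, and it is transcribed from the strong constitutive CMV promoter. At its N terminus the indicator is fused to a tandem duplicate of the mitochondrial targeting signal of cytochrome c oxidase subunit VIII, supplied by the backbone, which directs the sensor into mitochondria. The construct is therefore suited to optical imaging of mitochondrial calcium dynamics in transfected mammalian cells. Its red-shifted colour fits the broader aim of the associated work on improved orange and red indicators and their use alongside optogenetic tools.
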