>Addgene plasmid #46022 | CMV-mito-CAR-GECO1 | depositor partial sequence | sequence record 65800 | CMV-mito-CAR-GECO1 sequence 1458 bps
ATGTCTGTTCTGACTCCTCTGCTGCTCCGGGGTCTCACAGGTTCCGCAAGAAGACTCCCCGTGCCTAGGG
CCAAAATTCATTCACTGGGGGACCCCATGAGCGTGCTCACCCCACTCCTGCTGCGGGGGCTGACCGGCAG
CGCTAGGCGGCTGCCAGTCCCCAGGGCCAAGATCCACAGTCTCGGCGATCCCAAGGATCCAACCATGGTC
GACTCATCACGTCGTAAGTGGAATAAGGCAGGTCACGCAGTTAGAGCTATAGGTCGGCTGAGCTCACCCG
TGGTTTCCGAGCGGATGTACCCCGAGGACGGCGCCCTGAAGAGCGAGATCAAGAAGGGGCTGAGGCTGAA
GGACGGCGGCCACTACGCCGCCGAGGTCAAGACCACCTACAAGGCCAAGAAGCCCGTGCAGCTGCCCGGC
GCCTACATCGTCGACATCAAGTTGGACATCGTGTCCCACAACGAGGACTACACCATCGTGGAACAGTGCG
AACGCGCCGAGGGCCGCCACTCCACCGGCGGCATGGACGAGCTGTACAAGGGAGGTACAGGCGGGAGTCT
GGTGAGCAAGGGCGTGGAGGATAACATGGCCATCGTCAAGGAGTTCATGCGCTTCAAGACGCACATAGAG
GGCTCCGTGAACGGCCACGAGTTCGAGATCGAGGGCGAGGGCGAGGGCCGCCCCTACGAGGCCTTTCAGA
CCGCTAAGCTGAAGGTGACCAAGGGTGGCCCCCTGCCCTTCGCCTGGGACATCCTGTCCCCTCAGATTAT
GTACGGCTCCAAGGCCTACATTAAGCACCCAGCCGACATCCCCGACTACTTCAAGCTGTCCTTCCCCGAG
GGCTTCAGGTGGGAGCGCGTGATGAACTTCGAGGACGGCGGCATTATTCACGTTAACCAGGACTCCTCCC
TGCAGGACGGCGTATTCATCTACAAGGTGAAGCTGCGCGGCACCAACTTCCCCCCCGACGGCCCCGTAAT
GCAGAAGAAGACCATGGGCTGGGAGCCTACGCGTGACCAACTGACTGAAGAGCAGATCGCAGAATTTAAA
GAGGCTTTCTCCCTATTTGACAAGGACGGGGATGGGACGATAACAACCAAGGAGCTGGGGACGGTGATGC
GGTCTCTGGGGCAGAACCCCACAGAAGCAGAGCTGCAGGACATGATCAATGAAGTAGATGCCGACGGTGA
CGGCACATTCGACTTCCCTGAGTTCCTGACGATGATGGCAAGAAAAATGAATGACACAGACAGTGAAGAG
GAAATTAGAGAAGCGTTCCGCGTGTTTGATAAGGACGGCAATGGCTACATCGGCGCAGCAGAGCTTCGCC
ACGTGATGACAGACCTTGGAGAGAAGTTAACAGATGAGGAGGTTGATGAAATGATCAGGGTAGCAGACAT
CGATGGGGATGGTCAGGTAAACTACGAAGAGTTTGTACAAATGATGACAGCGAAGTAA
