>Addgene plasmid #46022 | CMV-mito-CAR-GECO1 | addgene partial sequence | sequence record 67490 | BGH-rev
CTTCGCTGTCATCATTTGTACAAACTCTTCGTAGTTTACCTGACCATCCCCATCGATGTCTGCTACCCTG
ATCATTTCATCAACCTCCTCATCTGTTAACTTCTCTCCAAGGTCTGTCATCACGTGGCGAAGCTCTGCTG
CGCCGATGTAGCCATTGCCGTCCTTATCAAACACGCGGAACGCTTCTCTAATTTCCTCTTCACTGTCTGT
GTCATTCATTTTTCTTGCCATCATCGTCAGGAACTCAGGGAAGTCGAATGTGCCGTCACCGTCGGCATCT
ACTTCATTGATCATGTCCTGCAGCTCTGCTTCTGTGGGGTTCTGCCCCAGAGACCGCATCACCGTCCCCA
GCTCCTTGGTTGTTATCGTCCCATCCCCGTCCTTGTCAAATAGGGAGAAAGCCTCTTTAAATTCTGCGAT
CTGCTCTTCAGTCAGTTGGTCACGCGTAGGCTCCCAGCCCATGGTCTTCTTCTGCATTACGGGGCCGTCG
GGGGGGAAGTTGGTGCCGCGCAGCTTCACCTTGTAGATGAATACGCCGTCCTGCAGGGAGGAGTCCTGGT
TAACGTGAATAATGCCGCCGTCCTCGAAGTTCATCACGCGCTCCCACCTGAAGCCCTCGGGGAAGGACAG
CTTGAAGTAGTCGGGGATGTCGGCTGGGTGCTT
