>Addgene plasmid #46022 | CMV-mito-CAR-GECO1 | addgene partial sequence | sequence record 67491 | CMV-F 5'-CGCAAATGGGCGGTAGGCGTG-3'
CAGAGCTCTCTGGCTAACTAGAGAACCCACTGCTTACTGGCTTATCGAAATTAATACGACTCACTATAGG
GAGACCCAAGCTGGCTAGCGTTTAAACGGGCCCTCTAGACTCGAGCATGTCTGTTCTGACTCCTCTGCTG
CTCCGGGGTCTCACAGGTTCCGCAAGAAGACTCCCCGTGCCTAGGGCCAAAATTCATTCACTGGGGGACC
CCATGAGCGTGCTCACCCCACTCCTGCTGCGGGGGCTGACCGGCAGCGCTAGGCGGCTGCCAGTCCCCAG
GGCCAAGATCCACAGTCTCGGCGATCCCAAGGATCCAACCATGGTCGACTCTTCACGTCGTAAGTGGAAT
AAGGCAGGTCACGCAGTTAGAGCTATAGGTCGGCTGAGCTCACCCGTGGTTTCCGAGCGGATGTACCCCG
AGGACGGCGCCCTGAAGAGCGAGATCAAGAAGGGGCTGAGGCTGAAGGACGGCGGCCACTACGCCGCCGA
GGTCAAGACCACCTACAAGGCCAAGAAGCCCGTGCAGCTGCCCGGCGCCTACATCGTCGACATCAAGTTG
GACATCGTGTCCCACAACGAGGACTACACCATCGTGGAACAGTGCGAACGCGCCGAGGGCCGCCACTCCA
CCGGCGGCATGGACGAGCTGTACAAGGGAGGTACAGGCGGGAGTCTGGTGAGCAAGGGCGTGGAGGATAA
CATGGCCATCGTCAAGGAGTTCATGCGCTTCAAGACGCACATAGAGGGCTCCGTGAACGGCCACGAGTTC
