>Addgene plasmid #46022 | CMV-mito-CAR-GECO1 | addgene partial sequence | sequence record 68215 | T7 5'-TAATACGACTCACTATAGGG-3'
CCTCTAGACTCGAGCATGTCTGTTCTGACTCCTCTGCTGCTCCGGGGTCTCACAGGTTCCGCAAGAAGAC
TCCCCGTGCCTAGGGCCAAAATTCATTCACTGGGGGACCCCATGAGCGTGCTCACCCCACTCCTGCTGCG
GGGGCTGACCGGCAGCGCTAGGCGGCTGCCAGTCCCCAGGGCCAAGATCCACAGTCTCGGCGATCCCAAG
GATCCAACCATGGTCGACTCTTCACGTCGTAAGTGGAATAAGGCAGGTCACGCAGTTAGAGCTATAGGTC
GGCTGAGCTCACCCGTGGTTTCCGAGCGGATGTACCCCGAGGACGGCGCCCTGAAGAGCGAGATCAAGAA
GGGGCTGAGGCTGAAGGACGGCGGCCACTACGCCGCCGAGGTCAAGACCACCTACAAGGCCAAGAAGCCC
GTGCAGCTGCCCGGCGCCTACATCGTCGACATCAAGTTGGACATCGTGTCCCACAACGAGGACTACACCA
TCGTGGAACAGTGCGAACGCGCCGAGGGCCGCCACTCCACCGGCGGCATGGACGAGCTGTACAAGGGAGG
TACAGGCGGGAGTCTGGTGAGCAAGGGCGTGGAGGATAACATGGCCATCGTCAAGGAGTTCATGCGCTTC
AAGACGCACATAGAGGGCTCCGTGAACGGCCACGAGTTCGAGATCGAGGGCGAGGGCGAGGGCCGCCCCT
ACGAGGCCTTTCAGACCGCTAAGCTGAAGGTGACCAAGGGTGGCCCCCTGCCCTTCGCCTGGGACATCCT
GTCCCCTCAGATTATGTACGGCTCCAAGGCCTACATTAAGCACCCAGCCGACATCCCCGACTACTTCAAG
CTGTCCTTCCCCGAGGGCTTCAGGTGGGAGCGCGTGATGAACTTCGAGGACGGCGGCATTATTCACGTTA
ACCAGGACTCCTCCCTGCAGGACGGCGTATTC
